>Addgene plasmid #33359 | pFRT-Tet 129 | addgene partial sequence | sequence record 42507 | M13rev
TATAGAATACTCAGCTATGCATCAAGCTTGGTACCGAGCTCGGATCCACTAGTAACGGCCGCCAGTGTGC
TGGAATTCGGCTTGAAGTTCCTATACTTTCTAGAGAATAGGAACTTCAAGCTTATGATGATGATGTGCTT
AAAAACTTACTCAATGGCTGGTTTATGCATATCGCAATACATGCGAAAAACCTAAAAGAGCTTGCCGATA
AAAAAGGCCAATTTATTGCTATTTACCGCGGCTTTTTATTGAGCTTGAAAGATAAATAAAATAGATAGGT
TTTATTTGAAGCTAAATCTTCTTTATCGTAAAAAATGCCCTCTTGGGTTATCAAGAGGGTCATTATATTT
CGCGGAATAACATCATTTGGTGACGAAATAACTAAGCACTTGTCTCCTGTTTACTCCCCTGAGCTTGAGG
GGTTAACATGAAGGTCATCGATAGCAGGATAATAATACAGTAAAACGCTAAACCAATAATCCAAATCCAG
CCATCCCAAATTGGTAGTGAATGATTATAAATAACAGCAAACAGTAATGGGCCAATAACACCGGTTGCAT
TGGTAAGGCTCACCAATAATCCCTGTAAAGCACCTTGCTGATGACTCTTTGTTTGGATAGACATCACTCC
CTGTAATGCAGGTAAAGCGATCCCACCACCAGCCAATAAAATTAAAACAGGGAAAACTAACCAACCTTCA
GATATAAACGCTAAAAAGGCAAATGCACTACTATCTGCAATAAATCCGAGCAGTACTGCCG
