>Addgene plasmid #33359 | pFRT-Tet 129 | addgene partial sequence | sequence record 42509 | M13pUC-fwd 5'-CCCAGTCACGACGTTGTAAAACG-3'
CGACTCCTATAGGGCGAATTGGGCCCTCTAGATGCATGCTCGAGCGGCCGCCAGTGTGATGGATATCTGC
AGAATTCGGCTTGAAGTTCCTATTCTCTAGAAAGTATAGGAACTTCAGATCTATGATTCCCTTTGTCAAC
AGCAATGGATCACTGAAAATGGTTCAATGATCACATTAAGTGGTATTCAATATTTTCATGAAATGGGAAT
TGACGTTCCTTCCAAACATTCACGTAAAATCTGTTGTGCGTGTTTAGATTGGAGTGAACGCCGTTTCCAT
TTAGGTGGGTACGTTGGAGCCGCATTATTTTCGCTTTATGAATCTAAAGGGTGGTTAACTCGACATCTTG
GTTACCGTGAAGTTACCATCACGGAAAAAGGTTATGCTGCTTTTAAGACCCACTTTCACATTTAAGTTGT
TTTTCTAATCCGCATATGATCAATTCAAGGCCGAATAAGAAGGCTGGCTCTGCACCTTGGTGATCAAATA
ATTCGATAGCTTGTCGTAATAATGGCGGCATACTATCAGTAGTAGGTGTTTCCCTTTCTTCTTTAGCGGC
TTGATGCTCTTGATCTTCCAATACGCAACCTAAAGTAAAATGCCCCACAGCGCTGAGTGCATATAATGCA
TTCTCTAGTGAAAAACCTTGTTGGCATAAAAAGGCTAATTGATTTTCGAGAGTTTCATACTGTTTTTCTG
TAGGCCGTGTACCTAAATGTACTTTTGCTCCATCGCGATGACTTAGTAAAGCACATCTAAAACTTTTAGC
GTTATTACGTAAAAAATCTTGCCAGCTTTCCCCTTCTAAAGGGCAAAAGTGAGTATGGTGCCTATCTAAC
ATCTCAAT
