[The description below was written by a language model from this plasmid's Addgene catalogue record.]
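Description:
pFRT-Tet 129 is a high-copy bacterial plasmid built on the Invitrogen pCRII cloning backbone (about 4.1 kb) and catalogued as a mouse targeting vector. It is propagated in E. coli under ampicillin selection. Its insert is a roughly 2.4 kb tetracycline resistance (TetR) cassette flanked on both sides by FRT sites, the recognition sequences for Flp recombinase. The cloning junctions are not recorded, and M13 forward and reverse priming sites in the backbone flank the insert for sequencing. The record does not describe the promoter driving the cassette or its internal structure, and no feature table is provided.

The plasmid serves as a source or template for the FRT-flanked Tet cassette rather than as a final working construct. The depositor notes that the cassette does not confer tetracycline resistance reliably when carried on a high-copy plasmid like this one, so the plasmid itself should be maintained with ampicillin only. Once moved into a low-copy vector such as a BAC, the cassette is reported to work very dependably as a selectable marker. This suggests use in BAC modification, for example when engineering large mouse genomic clones for targeting or transgenic constructs, although the record does not spell out the method. There, tetracycline resistance would identify clones that have acquired the cassette. Because FRT sites flank the marker, Flp recombinase can then excise it, leaving a single FRT site behind at the modified locus.
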