Addgene plasmid #33359: pFRT-Tet 129
Depositing lab: Doug Mortlock. Depositing organization: Vanderbilt University.
Backbone
  Vector backbone: pCRII
  Backbone manufacturer: Invitrogen
  Backbone size w/o insert (bp): 4100
  Vector type: Mouse Targeting
Growth in bacteria
  Bacterial resistance: Ampicillin, 100 μg/mL
  Growth temperature: 37°C
  Growth strain: INValphaF'
  Copy number: High Copy
Gene/Insert
  Gene/Insert name: TetR cassette
  Insert size (bp): 2400
  Tag / fusion protein: FRT site (N terminal on insert); FRT site (C terminal on insert)
  Cloning method: Restriction Enzyme; 5′ cloning site none (unknown if destroyed); 3′ cloning site none (unknown if destroyed)
  Sequencing primers: 5′ M13 forward; 3′ M13 reverse
Terms and licenses: Academic/Nonprofit Terms; Industry Terms: Not Available to Industry
Depositor comments: Do not select for this plasmid with tetracycline, as we have found that the Tet resistance cassette does not work reliably in high-copy plasmids such as this one. The Tet cassette MUST be transferred to a low-copy vector, e.g. a BAC, to allow Tet resistance in a reliable fashion. In BAC clones the Tet cassette has been extremely reliable.
How to cite: pFRT-Tet 129 was a gift from Doug Mortlock (Addgene plasmid # 33359 ; http://n2t.net/addgene:33359 ; RRID:Addgene_33359)
